Addgene plasmid #185038: pRAR109
Purpose: 400 nt l31 promoter region, l31 5'UTR G60 and C69 deletion, 90 nt of l31 coding region, glycine linker, sfGFP, trrnB
Depositing lab: Julius Lucks. Depositing organization: Northwestern University. Publication: Zur and zinc increase expression of E. coli ribosomal protein L31 through RNA-mediated repression of the repressor L31p. Rasmussen RA, Wang S, Camarillo JM, Sosnowski V, Cho BK, Goo YA, Lucks JB, O'Halloran TV. Nucleic Acids Res. 2022 Dec 9;50(22):12739-12753. doi: 10.1093/nar/gkac1086. PubMed 36533433.
Backbone
  Vector backbone: p15A oripACYC
  Vector type: Bacterial Expression
Growth in bacteria
  Bacterial resistance: Chloramphenicol, 25 μg/mL
  Growth temperature: 37°C
  Growth strain: DH5alpha
  Copy number: High Copy
Gene/Insert
  Gene/Insert name: L31-sfGFP (alt name: rpmE-sfGFP)
  Species: E. coli MG1655
  Mutation: G60 and C69 deletion of rpmE 5'UTR, Only first 90 nt of rpmE coding present
  Cloning method: Gibson Cloning
Terms and licenses: Academic/Nonprofit Terms; Industry Terms: Not Available to Industry
How to cite: pRAR109 was a gift from Julius Lucks (Addgene plasmid # 185038 ; http://n2t.net/addgene:185038 ; RRID:Addgene_185038)
