[The description below was written by a language model from this plasmid's Addgene catalogue record and pLannotate feature annotations shown in this document.]
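Description:
pRAR109 is a 3.9 kb bacterial reporter plasmid built on a pACYC-type backbone. It replicates in E. coli from the p15A origin and is selected with chloramphenicol through a cat gene driven by its own promoter and followed by a lambda t0 terminator. The catalogue lists it as high copy, whereas p15A is generally regarded as a low- to medium-copy origin that is compatible with ColE1-type plasmids. The short matches to the tet promoter, RSF origin, IS1 and lac UV5 promoter in the feature table are fragments, most likely backbone remnants or chance hits rather than functional parts.

The payload is a translational fusion reporter for the E. coli MG1655 ribosomal protein L31 gene, rpmE. About 400 nt of native upstream sequence supplies the rpmE promoter. The annotated priA fragment on the opposite strand probably reflects the neighbouring chromosomal gene captured within that region. This is followed by the rpmE 5'UTR, which is recognised as the gammaproteobacterial L31 ribosomal protein leader, and then the first 90 nt of the rpmE coding sequence. That coding segment is joined through a glycine linker to superfolder GFP, and transcription ends in the rrnB terminator region (5S rRNA sequence plus T1). A small 6xHis-like match lies downstream of sfGFP, and the record does not explain it.

In this variant the leader carries deletions of G60 and C69. GFP fluorescence therefore reports expression through the native promoter and the mutated leader. The associated study concerns regulation of L31 by Zur and zinc and RNA-mediated repression involving the paralogue L31p. The construct thus appears to be a 5'UTR mutant for testing how leader sequence or structure contributes to that control, though the record does not state the expected effect of the deletions.
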