Features (pLannotate 1.2.2; 15 found; start..end, strand, type, name):
     20..44      -  promoter       tet promoter (fragment): E. coli promoter for tetracycline efflux protein gene
    156..701     +  rep_origin     p15A ori: Plasmids containing the medium-copy-number p15A origin of replication can be propagated in E. coli cells that contain a second plasmid with the ColE1 origin.
    789..844     +  rep_origin     RSF ori (fragment): Plasmids containing the RSF 1030 origin of replication can be propagated in E. coli cells that contain additional plasmids with compatible origins.
    963..1106    -  mobile_element IS1 (fragment): prokaryotic transposable element IS1
   1252..1286    -  terminator     lambda t0 terminator: minimal transcription terminator from phage lambda (Scholtissek and Grosse, 1987)
   1357..2016    -  CDS            CmR: chloramphenicol acetyltransferase; cat; confers resistance to chloramphenicol
   2017..2114    -  promoter       cat promoter: promoter of the E. coli cat gene encoding chloramphenicol acetyltransferase
   2169..2215    -  terminator     rrnB T1 terminator: transcription terminator T1 from the E. coli rrnB gene
   2217..2332    -  ncRNA          5S rRNA: Accession: RF00001 - 5S ribosomal RNA
   2441..2458    -  CDS            capTEV™ (fragment): composite tag for in vivo biotinylation, TEV protease cleavage, and 6xHis tagging
   2526..3239    -  CDS            Superfolder GFP: Superfolder GFP is a basic (constitutively fluorescent) green fluorescent protein published in 2005, derived from Aequorea victoria. It is reported to be a very rapidly-maturing weak dimer.
   3252..3341    -  CDS            rpmE (fragment): RL31_ECOLI - Experimental evidence at protein level: Swiss-Prot protein existence level 1. Binds the 23S rRNA. From Escherichia coli (strain K12).
   3347..3397    -  ncRNA          L31-Gammaproteobacteria: Accession: RF03157 - L31-Gammaproteobacteria ribosomal protein leader
   3542..3844    +  CDS            priA (fragment): PRIA_ECOLI - Experimental evidence at protein level: Swiss-Prot protein existence level 1. Involved in the restart of stalled replication forks. Recognizes and binds the arrested nascent DNA chain at stalled replication forks. It can open the DNA duplex, via its helicase activity, and promote assembly of the primosome and loading of the major replicative helicase DnaB onto DNA. Is also involved in initiation of normal DNA replication in various plasmids and phages. Binds to branched DNA structures that resemble D-loops or to the primosome assembly site (PAS). Binds to DNA in two distinct modes
   3860..3881    -  promoter       lac UV5 promoter (fragment): E. coli lac promoter with an "up" mutation
>Addgene plasmid #185038 | pRAR109 | addgene full sequence | sequence record 363331 | Addgene NGS Result
CCTCTCGGCGCGCCATCGGAAGCTTATCGATGATAAGCTGTCAAACATGAGAATTACAACTTATATCGTA
TGGGGCTGACTTCAGGTGCTACATTTGAAGAGATAAATTGCACTGAAATCTAGAAATATTTTATCTGATT
AATAAGATGATCTTCTTGAGATCGTTTTGGTCTGCGCGTAATCTCTTGCTCTGAAAACGAAAAAACCGCC
TTGCAGGGCGGTTTTTCGAAGGTTCTCTGAGCTACCAACTCTTTGAACCGAGGTAACTGGCTTGGAGGAG
CGCAGTCACCAAAACTTGTCCTTTCAGTTTAGCCTTAACCGGCGCATGACTTCAAGACTAACTCCTCTAA
ATCAATTACCAGTGGCTGCTGCCAGTGGTGCTTTTGCATGTCTTTCCGGGTTGGACTCAAGACGATAGTT
ACCGGATAAGGCGCAGCGGTCGGACTGAACGGGGGGTTCGTGCATACAGTCCAGCTTGGAGCGAACTGCC
TACCCGGAACTGAGTGTCAGGCGTGGAATGAGACAAACGCGGCCATAACAGCGGAATGACACCGGTAAAC
CGAAAGGCAGGAACAGGAGAGCGCACGAGGGAGCCGCCAGGGGGAAACGCCTGGTATCTTTATAGTCCTG
TCGGGTTTCGCCACCACTGATTTGAGCGTCAGATTTCGTGATGCTTGTCAGGGGGGCGGAGCCTATGGAA
AAACGGCTTTGCCGCGGCCCTCTCACTTCCCTGTTAAGTATCTTCCTGGCATCTTCCAGGAAATCTCCGC
CCCGTTCGTAAGCCATTTCCGCTCGCCGCAGTCGAACGACCGAGCGTAGCGAGTCAGTGAGCGAGGAAGC
GGAATATATCCTGTATCACATATTCTGCTGACGCACCGGTGCAGCCTTTTTTCTCCTGCCACATGAAGCA
CTTCACTGACACCCTCATCAGTGCCAACATAGTAAGCCAGTATACACTCCGCTAGCGCTGATGTCCGGCG
GTGCTTTTGCCGTTACGCACCACCCCGTCAGTAGCTGAACAGGAGGGACAGCTGATAGAAACAGAAGCCA
CTGGAGCACCTCAAAAACACCATCATACACTAAATCAGTAAGTTGGCAGCATCACCCGACGCACTTTGCG
CCGAATAAATACCTGTGACGGAAGATCACTTCGCAGAATAAATAAATCCTGGTGTCCCTGTTGATACCGG
GAAGCCCTGGGCCAACTTTTGGCGAAAATGAGACGTTGATCGGAGGCTTGGATTCTCACCAATAAAAAAC
GCCCGGCGGCAACCGAGCGTTCTGAACAAATCCAGATGGAGTTCTTAGGTCATTACTGGATCTATCAACA
GGAGTCCAAGCGAGCTCGATATCAAATTACGCCCCGCCCTGCCACTCATCGCAGTACTGTTGTAATTCAT
TAAGCATTCTGCCGACATGGAAGCCATCACAAACGGCATGATGAACCTGAATCGCCAGCGGCATCAGCAC
CTTGTCGCCTTGCGTATAATATTTGCCCATGGTGAAAACGGGGGCGAAGAAGTTGTCCATATTGGCCACG
TTTAAATCAAAACTGGTGAAACTCACCCAGGGATTGGCTGAGACGAAAAACATATTCTCAATAAACCCTT
TAGGGAAATAGGCCAGGTTTTCACCGTAACACGCCACATCTTGCGAATATATGTGTAGAAACTGCCGGAA
ATCGTCGTGGTATTCACTCCAGAGCGATGAAAACGTTTCAGTTTGCTCATGGAAAACGGTGTAACAAGGG
TTAACACTATCCCATATCACCAGCTCACCGTCTTTCATTGCCATACGAAATTCCGGATGAGCATTCATCA
GGCGGGCAAGAATGTGAATAAAGGCCGGATAAAACTTGTGCTTATTTTTCTTTACGGTCTTTAAAAAGGC
CGTAATATCCAGCTGAACGGTCTGGTTATAGGTACATTGAGCAACTGACTGAAATGCCTCAAAATGTTCT
TTACGATGCCATTGGGATATATCAACGGTGGTATATCCAGTGATTTTTTTCTCCATTTTAGCTTCCTTAG
CTCCTGAAAATCTCGATAACTCAAAAAATACGCCCGGTAGTGATCTTATTTCATTATGGTGAAAGTTGGA
ACCTCTTACGTGCCCGATCAACTGCAGTCTAGACTCGAGTAAGGATCCAGTTCACCGACAAACAACAGAT
AAAACGAAAGGCCCAGTCTTTCGACTGAGCCTTTCGTTTTATTTGATGCCTGGCAGTTCCCTACTCTCGC
ATGGGGAGACCCCACACTACCATCGGCGCTACGGCGTTTCACTTCTGAGTTCGGCATGGGGTCAGGTGGG
ACCACCGCGCTACTGCCGCCAGGCAAATTCTGTTTTATCAGACCGCTTCTGCGTTCTGATTTAATCTGTA
TCAGGCTGAAAATCTTCTCTCATCCGCCAAAACAGCCAAGCTGGAGACCGTTTAAACTCAATGATGATGA
TGATGATGGTCGACGGCGCTATTCAGATCCTCTTCTGAGATGAGTTTTTGTTCGGGCCCAAGCTTCAGAT
CCTTATTTGTAGAGCTCATCCATGCCATGTGTAATCCCAGCAGCAGTTACAAACTCAAGAAGGACCATGT
GGTCACGCTTTTCGTTGGGATCTTTCGAAAGGACAGATTGTGTCGACAGGTAATGGTTGTCTGGTAAAAG
GACAGGGCCATCGCCAATTGGAGTATTTTGTTGATAATGGTCTGCTAGTTGAACGGAACCATCTTCAACG
TTGTGGCGAATTTTGAAGTTAGCTTTGATTCCATTCTTTTGTTTGTCTGCCGTGATGTATACATTGTGTG
AGTTAAAGTTGTACTCGAGTTTGTGTCCAAGAATGTTTCCATCTTCTTTAAAATCAATACCCTTTAACTC
GATACGATTAACAAGGGTATCACCTTCAAACTTGACTTCAGCACGCGTCTTGTAGGTCCCGTCATCTTTG
AAAGATATAGTGCGTTCCTGTACATAACCTTCGGGCATGGCACTCTTGAAAAAGTCATGCCGTTTCATGT
GATCCGGATAACGGGAAAAGCATTGAACACCATAGGTCAGAGTAGTGACAAGTGTTGGCCACGGAACAGG
TAGTTTTCCAGTAGTGCAAATAAATTTAAGGGTGAGTTTTCCGTTTGTAGCATCACCTTCACCCTCTCCA
CGGACAGAAAATTTGTGCCCATTAACATCACCATCTAATTCAACAAGAATTGGGACAACTCCAGTGAAAA
GTTCTTCTCCTTTGCTCATACCACCACCACCATGACCAACGGTGGAGCGGATTTTCATTACGTTACCGCA
AGAGCAGCTAGCAGTAATTTCTTCGTATTTCGGGTGAATATCTTTTTTCATGGGAAAACCTCGGTTTAAG
GCCGCGTCGCTCTTCCACCCTAACGCAGACACCACGCGATGTTAAAAGTATAGCTTCAATACGATCATTT
CGTACGAAGGCGCGAAATCATACAGAAATTAACCAGCGTATGCAAACTGATCCGCACTCTTCTACGGCAA
TGTGTATACTAACCCACCGAATTTCAAGTCAGGATGATGCTATGCCCGTTGCCCACGTTGCCTTGCCCGT
TCCGCTTCCTCGTACCTTTGACTATCTGCTGCCAGAAGGCATGACGGTTAAAGCTGGGTGTCGCGTGCGC
GTGCCGTTTGGCAAACAGCAGGAGCGCATCGGGATTGTGGTATCAGTTAGCGATGCCAGCGAACTGCCGC
TCAATGAGCTAAAAGCGGTAGTCGAAGTGCTGGATAGTGAGCCGGTGTTTACTCACTCCGTCTGGCGATT
GCTGCTATGGGCGGCAGATTACTATCATCATCCGATTGGCGATGTGCTGTTTCATGCCTTGCCGAGATCT
TTAGAATTCAGCCGGAAGCATAAAGTGTAAAG
